Addgene plasmid #87350: pSHS306 - Bacterial expression plasmid for SpCas9, HNH FRET variant
Purpose: S867C/S355C in cysteine-free (C80S/C574S) S. pyogenes Cas9 expression plasmid, HNH-1 FRET construct
Depositing lab: Jennifer Doudna. Depositing organization: University of California, Berkeley. Publication: Conformational control of DNA target cleavage by CRISPR-Cas9. Sternberg SH, LaFrance B, Kaplan M, Doudna JA. Nature. 2015 Nov 5;527(7576):110-3. doi: 10.1038/nature15544. Epub 2015 Oct 28. PubMed 26524520.
Backbone
  Vector backbone: pCT10
  Backbone size w/o insert (bp): 6000
  Total vector size (bp): 10000
  Vector type: Bacterial Expression
Growth in bacteria
  Bacterial resistance: Ampicillin, 100 μg/mL
  Growth temperature: 37°C
  Growth strain: DH5alpha
  Copy number: High Copy
Gene/Insert
  Gene/Insert name: Cas9
  Species: S. pyogenes
  Insert size (bp): 4100
  Mutation: C80S/S355C/C574S/S867C
  Promoter: T7
  Tag / fusion protein: His-MBP (N terminal on backbone)
  Cloning method: Unknown
  Sequencing primers: 5′ CGCAGACTAATTCGAGCTCG; 3′ GAAAGGAAGCTGAGTTGGCTG
Resource information
  A portion of this plasmid was derived from a plasmid made by: Sternberg et al.
Terms and licenses: Academic/Nonprofit Terms; Industry Terms: Not Available to Industry
How to cite: pSHS306 - Bacterial expression plasmid for SpCas9, HNH FRET variant was a gift from Jennifer Doudna (Addgene plasmid # 87350 ; http://n2t.net/addgene:87350 ; RRID:Addgene_87350)
