[The description below was written by a language model from this plasmid's Addgene catalogue record and the feature table of its GenBank file.]
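Description:
pSHS306 is a bacterial expression plasmid of about 10 kb, built on the pCT10 backbone, for producing a cysteine-engineered Streptococcus pyogenes Cas9 in E. coli. It replicates from a ColE1/pMB1-type origin and is selected through the bla gene, which confers resistance to ampicillin and related antibiotics. The backbone also carries the pBR322 bom region and a rop gene. Rop normally lowers plasmid copy number, although the catalogue entry lists the plasmid as high copy. A tet promoter annotated in the backbone has no associated resistance gene in the feature table and appears to be a pBR322 remnant.

The expression cassette runs from a T7 promoter and the phage T7 gene 10 ribosome binding site to a T7 terminator, so expression requires a host that supplies T7 RNA polymerase. The open reading frame encodes an N-terminal 10xHis tag followed by maltose binding protein lacking its signal sequence, so the fusion stays in the cytosol. A TEV protease site comes next, and then the roughly 4.1 kb Cas9 coding sequence. This arrangement supports affinity purification, with MBP commonly aiding solubility, and TEV cleavage can then remove the tags.

The Cas9 insert carries four substitutions. C80S and C574S remove the native cysteines, and S355C and S867C introduce two new ones. This leaves two defined cysteines, a design that typically allows site-specific attachment of donor and acceptor fluorophores. The record calls this the HNH-1 FRET construct, which is meant for monitoring conformational changes of the HNH nuclease domain. It comes from work on conformational control of DNA target cleavage by Cas9.
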