LOCUS       Exported 10073 bp ds-DNA circular SYN 12-MAY-2021
DEFINITION  S867C/S355C in cysteine-free (C80S/C574S) S. pyogenes Cas9
            expression plasmid, HNH-1 FRET construct.
ACCESSION   .
VERSION     .
KEYWORDS    pSHS306 - Bacterial expression plasmid for SpCas9, HNH FRET va...
SOURCE      synthetic DNA construct
  ORGANISM  synthetic DNA construct
REFERENCE   1 (bases 1 to 10073)
  AUTHORS   Sternberg SH, LaFrance B, Kaplan M, Doudna JA
  TITLE     Conformational control of DNA target cleavage by CRISPR-Cas9.
  JOURNAL   Nature. 2015 Nov 5;527(7576):110-3. doi: 10.1038/nature15544. Epub
            2015 Oct 28.
  PUBMED    26524520
REFERENCE   2 (bases 1 to 10073)
  AUTHORS   .
  TITLE     Direct Submission
  JOURNAL   Exported May 12, 2021 from SnapGene Server 1.1.58
            http://www.snapgene.com
FEATURES             Location/Qualifiers
     source          1..10073
                     /organism="synthetic DNA construct"
                     /mol_type="other DNA"
     primer_bind     63..82
                     /label=pBRrevBam
                     /note="pBR322 vectors, tet region, downstream of BamHI,
                     reverse primer"
     primer_bind     166..185
                     /label=T7
                     /note="T7 promoter, forward primer"
     promoter        166..184
                     /label=T7 promoter
                     /note="promoter for bacteriophage T7 RNA polymerase"
     RBS             273..295
                     /note="efficient ribosome binding site from bacteriophage
                     T7 gene 10 (Olins and Rangwala, 1989)"
     CDS             315..344
                     /codon_start=1
                     /product="10xHis affinity tag"
                     /label=10xHis
                     /translation="HHHHHHHHHH"
     CDS             354..1454
                     /codon_start=1
                     /gene="malE (mutated)"
                     /product="maltose binding protein from E. coli"
                     /label=MBP
                     /note="This version of the gene does not encode a signal
                     sequence, so MBP will remain in the cytosol."
                     /translation="MKIEEGKLVIWINGDKGYNGLAEVGKKFEKDTGIKVTVEHPDKLE
                     EKFPQVAATGDGPDIIFWAHDRFGGYAQSGLLAEITPDKAFQDKLYPFTWDAVRYNGKL
                     IAYPIAVEALSLIYNKDLLPNPPKTWEEIPALDKELKAKGKSALMFNLQEPYFTWPLIA
                     ADGGYAFKYENGKYDIKDVGVDNAGAKAGLTFLVDLIKNKHMNADTDYSIAEAAFNKGE
                     TAMTINGPWAWSNIDTSKVNYGVTVLPTFKGQPSKPFVGVLSAGINAASPNKELAKEFL
                     ENYLLTDEGLEAVNKDKPLGAVALKSYEEELAKDPRIAATMENAQKGEIMPNIPQMSAF
                     WYAVRTAVINAASGRQTVDEALKDAQT"
     primer_bind     1428..1451
                     /label=MBP-F
                     /note="Maltose binding protein, forward primer"
     CDS             1509..1529
                     /codon_start=1
                     /product="tobacco etch virus (TEV) protease recognition and
                     cleavage site"
                     /label=TEV site
                     /translation="ENLYFQS"
     CDS             1536..5642
                     /codon_start=1
                     /product="Cas9 (Csn1) endonuclease from the Streptococcus
                     pyogenes Type II CRISPR/Cas system"
                     /label=Cas9
                     /note="generates RNA-guided double strand breaks in DNA"
                     /translation="MDKKYSIGLDIGTNSVGWAVITDEYKVPSKKFKVLGNTDRHSIKK
                     NLIGALLFDSGETAEATRLKRTARRRYTRRKNRISYLQEIFSNEMAKVDDSFFHRLEES
                     FLVEEDKKHERHPIFGNIVDEVAYHEKYPTIYHLRKKLVDSTDKADLRLIYLALAHMIK
                     FRGHFLIEGDLNPDNSDVDKLFIQLVQTYNQLFEENPINASGVDAKAILSARLSKSRRL
                     ENLIAQLPGEKKNGLFGNLIALSLGLTPNFKSNFDLAEDAKLQLSKDTYDDDLDNLLAQ
                     IGDQYADLFLAAKNLSDAILLSDILRVNTEITKAPLSASMIKRYDEHHQDLTLLKALVR
                     QQLPEKYKEIFFDQCKNGYAGYIDGGASQEEFYKFIKPILEKMDGTEELLVKLNREDLL
                     RKQRTFDNGSIPHQIHLGELHAILRRQEDFYPFLKDNREKIEKILTFRIPYYVGPLARG
                     NSRFAWMTRKSEETITPWNFEEVVDKGASAQSFIERMTNFDKNLPNEKVLPKHSLLYEY
                     FTVYNELTKVKYVTEGMRKPAFLSGEQKKAIVDLLFKTNRKVTVKQLKEDYFKKIESFD
                     SVEISGVEDRFNASLGTYHDLLKIIKDKDFLDNEENEDILEDIVLTLTLFEDREMIEER
                     LKTYAHLFDDKVMKQLKRRRYTGWGRLSRKLINGIRDKQSGKTILDFLKSDGFANRNFM
                     QLIHDDSLTFKEDIQKAQVSGQGDSLHEHIANLAGSPAIKKGILQTVKVVDELVKVMGR
                     HKPENIVIEMARENQTTQKGQKNSRERMKRIEEGIKELGSQILKEHPVENTQLQNEKLY
                     LYYLQNGRDMYVDQELDINRLSDYDVDHIVPQSFLKDDSIDNKVLTRSDKNRGKCDNVP
                     SEEVVKKMKNYWRQLLNAKLITQRKFDNLTKAERGGLSELDKAGFIKRQLVETRQITKH
                     VAQILDSRMNTKYDENDKLIREVKVITLKSKLVSDFRKDFQFYKVREINNYHHAHDAYL
                     NAVVGTALIKKYPKLESEFVYGDYKVYDVRKMIAKSEQEIGKATAKYFFYSNIMNFFKT
                     EITLANGEIRKRPLIETNGETGEIVWDKGRDFATVRKVLSMPQVNIVKKTEVQTGGFSK
                     ESILPKRNSDKLIARKKDWDPKKYGGFDSPTVAYSVLVVAKVEKGKSKKLKSVKELLGI
                     TIMERSSFEKNPIDFLEAKGYKEVKKDLIIKLPKYSLFELENGRKRMLASAGELQKGNE
                     LALPSKYVNFLYLASHYEKLKGSPEDNEQKQLFVEQHKHYLDEIIEQISEFSKRVILAD
                     ANLDKVLSAYNKHRDKPIREQAENIIHLFTLTNLGAPAAFKYFDTTIDRKRYTSTKEVL
                     DATLIHQSITGLYETRIDLSQLGGD"
     primer_bind     complement(5768..5786)
                     /label=T7 Term
                     /note="T7 terminator, reverse primer"
     terminator      5782..5829
                     /label=T7 terminator
                     /note="transcription terminator for bacteriophage T7 RNA
                     polymerase"
     promoter        complement(6195..6223)
                     /label=tet promoter
                     /note="E. coli promoter for tetracycline efflux protein
                     gene"
     primer_bind     complement(6250..6268)
                     /label=pBRforEco
                     /note="pBR322 vectors, upsteam of EcoRI site, forward
                     primer"
     promoter        6336..6440
                     /gene="bla"
                     /label=AmpR promoter
     CDS             6441..7301
                     /codon_start=1
                     /gene="bla"
                     /product="beta-lactamase"
                     /label=AmpR
                     /note="confers resistance to ampicillin, carbenicillin, and
                     related antibiotics"
                     /translation="MSIQHFRVALIPFFAAFCLPVFAHPETLVKVKDAEDQLGARVGYI
                     ELDLNSGKILESFRPEERFPMMSTFKVLLCGAVLSRVDAGQEQLGRRIHYSQNDLVEYS
                     PVTEKHLTDGMTVRELCSAAITMSDNTAANLLLTTIGGPKELTAFLHNMGDHVTRLDRW
                     EPELNEAIPNDERDTTMPAAMATTLRKLLTGELLTLASRQQLIDWMEADKVAGPLLRSA
                     LPAGWFIADKSGAGERGSRGIIAALGPDGKPSRIVVIYTTGSQATMDERNRQIAEIGAS
                     LIKHW"
     primer_bind     complement(6659..6678)
                     /label=Amp-R
                     /note="Ampicillin resistance gene, reverse primer"
     rep_origin      7472..8060
                     /direction=RIGHT
                     /label=ori
                     /note="high-copy-number ColE1/pMB1/pBR322/pUC origin of
                     replication"
     primer_bind     7961..7980
                     /label=pBR322ori-F
                     /note="pBR322 origin, forward primer"
     primer_bind     8214..8231
                     /label=L4440
                     /note="L4440 vector, forward primer"
     misc_feature    8246..8385
                     /label=bom
                     /note="basis of mobility region from pBR322"
     primer_bind     complement(8311..8330)
                     /label=pRS-marker
                     /note="pRS vectors, use to sequence yeast selectable
                     marker"
     primer_bind     8471..8493
                     /label=pGEX 3'
                     /note="pGEX vectors, reverse primer"
     CDS             complement(8487..8678)
                     /codon_start=1
                     /gene="rop"
                     /product="Rop protein, which maintains plasmids at low copy
                     number"
                     /label=rop
                     /translation="MTKQEKTALNMARFIRSQTLTLLEKLNELDADEQADICESLHDHA
                     DELYRSCLARFGDDGENL"
ORIGIN
        1 accataccca cgccgaaaca agcgctcatg agcccgaagt ggcgagcccg atcttcccca
       61 tcggtgatgt cggcgatata ggcgccagca accgcacctg tggcgccggt gatgccggcc
      121 acgatgcgtc cggcgtagag gatcgagatc tcgatcccgc gaaattaata cgactcacta
      181 tagggagacc acaacggttt ccctctagtg ccggctccgg agagctcttt aattaagcgg
      241 ccgccctgca ggactcgagt tctagaaata attttgttta actttaagaa ggagatatac
      301 atatgaaatc ttctcaccat caccatcacc atcaccatca ccatggttct tctatgaaaa
      361 tcgaagaagg taaactggta atctggatta acggcgataa aggctataac ggtctcgctg
      421 aagtcggtaa gaaattcgag aaagataccg gaattaaagt caccgttgag catccggata
      481 aactggaaga gaaattccca caggttgcgg caactggcga tggccctgac attatcttct
      541 gggcacacga ccgctttggt ggctacgctc aatctggcct gttggctgaa atcaccccgg
      601 acaaagcgtt ccaggacaag ctgtatccgt ttacctggga tgccgtacgt tacaacggca
      661 agctgattgc ttacccgatc gctgttgaag cgttatcgct gatttataac aaagatctgc
      721 tgccgaaccc gccaaaaacc tgggaagaga tcccggcgct ggataaagaa ctgaaagcga
      781 aaggtaagag cgcgctgatg ttcaacctgc aagaaccgta cttcacctgg ccgctgattg
      841 ctgctgacgg gggttatgcg ttcaagtatg aaaacggcaa gtacgacatt aaagacgtgg
      901 gcgtggataa cgctggcgca aaagcgggtc tgaccttcct ggttgacctg attaaaaaca
      961 aacacatgaa tgcagacacc gattactcca tcgcagaagc tgcctttaat aaaggcgaaa
     1021 cagcgatgac catcaacggc ccgtgggcat ggtccaacat cgacaccagc aaagtgaatt
     1081 atggtgtaac ggtactgccg accttcaagg gtcaaccatc caaaccgttc gttggcgtgc
     1141 tgagcgcagg tattaacgcc gccagtccga acaaagagct ggcaaaagag ttcctcgaaa
     1201 actatctgct gactgatgaa ggtctggaag cggttaataa agacaaaccg ctgggtgccg
     1261 tagcgctgaa gtcttacgag gaagagttgg cgaaagatcc acgtattgcc gccactatgg
     1321 aaaacgccca gaaaggtgaa atcatgccga acatcccgca gatgtccgct ttctggtatg
     1381 ccgtgcgtac tgcggtgatc aacgccgcca gcggtcgtca gactgtcgat gaagccctga
     1441 aagacgcgca gactaattcg agctcgaaca acaacaacaa taacaataac aacaacctcg
     1501 ggatcgagga aaacctgtac ttccaatcca atgcaatgga taagaaatac tcaataggct
     1561 tagatatcgg cacaaatagc gtcggatggg cggtgatcac tgatgaatat aaggttccgt
     1621 ctaaaaagtt caaggttctg ggaaatacag accgccacag tatcaaaaaa aatcttatag
     1681 gggctctttt atttgacagt ggagagacag cggaagcgac tcgtctcaaa cggacagctc
     1741 gtagaaggta tacacgtcgg aagaatcgta tttcttatct acaggagatt ttttcaaatg
     1801 agatggcgaa agtagatgat agtttctttc atcgacttga agagtctttt ttggtggaag
     1861 aagacaagaa gcatgaacgt catcctattt ttggaaatat agtagatgaa gttgcttatc
     1921 atgagaaata tccaactatc tatcatctgc gaaaaaaatt ggtagattct actgataaag
     1981 cggatttgcg cttaatctat ttggccttag cgcatatgat taagtttcgt ggtcattttt
     2041 tgattgaggg agatttaaat cctgataata gtgatgtgga caaactattt atccagttgg
     2101 tacaaaccta caatcaatta tttgaagaaa accctattaa cgcaagtgga gtagatgcta
     2161 aagcgattct ttctgcacga ttgagtaaat caagacgatt agaaaatctc attgctcagc
     2221 tccccggtga gaagaaaaat ggcttatttg ggaatctcat tgctttgtca ttgggtttga
     2281 cccctaattt taaatcaaat tttgatttgg cagaagatgc taaattacag ctttcaaaag
     2341 atacttacga tgatgattta gataatttat tggcgcaaat tggagatcaa tatgctgatt
     2401 tgtttttggc agctaagaat ttatcagatg ctattttact ttcagatatc ctaagagtaa
     2461 atactgaaat aactaaggct cccctatcag cttcaatgat taaacgctac gatgaacatc
     2521 atcaagactt gactctttta aaagctttag ttcgacaaca acttccagaa aagtataaag
     2581 aaatcttttt tgatcaatgt aaaaacggat atgcaggtta tattgatggg ggagctagcc
     2641 aagaagaatt ttataaattt atcaaaccaa ttttagaaaa aatggatggt actgaggaat
     2701 tattggtgaa actaaatcgt gaagatttgc tgcgcaagca acggaccttt gacaacggct
     2761 ctattcccca tcaaattcac ttgggtgagc tgcatgctat tttgagaaga caagaagact
     2821 tttatccatt tttaaaagac aatcgtgaga agattgaaaa aatcttgact tttcgaattc
     2881 cttattatgt tggtccattg gcgcgtggca atagtcgttt tgcatggatg actcggaagt
     2941 ctgaagaaac aattacccca tggaattttg aagaagttgt cgataaaggt gcttcagctc
     3001 aatcatttat tgaacgcatg acaaactttg ataaaaatct tccaaatgaa aaagtactac
     3061 caaaacatag tttgctttat gagtatttta cggtttataa cgaattgaca aaggtcaaat
     3121 atgttactga aggaatgcga aaaccagcat ttctttcagg tgaacagaag aaagccattg
     3181 ttgatttact cttcaaaaca aatcgaaaag taaccgttaa gcaattaaaa gaagattatt
     3241 tcaaaaaaat agaatctttt gatagtgttg aaatttcagg agttgaagat agatttaatg
     3301 cttcattagg tacctaccat gatttgctaa aaattattaa agataaagat tttttggata
     3361 atgaagaaaa tgaagatatc ttagaggata ttgttttaac attgacctta tttgaagata
     3421 gggagatgat tgaggaaaga cttaaaacat atgctcacct ctttgatgat aaggtgatga
     3481 aacagcttaa acgtcgccgt tatactggtt ggggacgttt gtctcgaaaa ttgattaatg
     3541 gtattaggga taagcaatct ggcaaaacaa tattagattt tttgaaatca gatggttttg
     3601 ccaatcgcaa ttttatgcag ctgatccatg atgatagttt gacatttaaa gaagacattc
     3661 aaaaagcaca agtgtctgga caaggcgata gtttacatga acatattgca aatttagctg
     3721 gtagccctgc tattaaaaaa ggtattttac agactgtaaa agttgttgat gaattggtca
     3781 aagtaatggg gcggcataag ccagaaaata tcgttattga aatggcacgt gaaaatcaga
     3841 caactcaaaa gggccagaaa aattcgcgag agcgtatgaa acgaatcgaa gaaggtatca
     3901 aagaattagg aagtcagatt cttaaagagc atcctgttga aaatactcaa ttgcaaaatg
     3961 aaaagctcta tctctattat ctccaaaatg gaagagacat gtatgtggac caagaattag
     4021 atattaatcg tttaagtgat tatgatgtcg atcacattgt tccacaaagt ttccttaaag
     4081 acgattcaat agacaataag gtcttaacgc gttctgataa aaatcgtggt aaatgcgata
     4141 acgttccaag tgaagaagta gtcaaaaaga tgaaaaacta ttggagacaa cttctaaacg
     4201 ccaagttaat cactcaacgt aagtttgata atttaacgaa agctgaacgt ggaggtttga
     4261 gtgaacttga taaagctggt tttatcaaac gccaattggt tgaaactcgc caaatcacta
     4321 agcatgtggc acaaattttg gatagtcgca tgaatactaa atacgatgaa aatgataaac
     4381 ttattcgaga ggttaaagtg attaccttaa aatctaaatt agtttctgac ttccgaaaag
     4441 atttccaatt ctataaagta cgtgagatta acaattacca tcatgcccat gatgcgtatc
     4501 taaatgccgt cgttggaact gctttgatta agaaatatcc aaaacttgaa tcggagtttg
     4561 tctatggtga ttataaagtt tatgatgttc gtaaaatgat tgctaagtct gagcaagaaa
     4621 taggcaaagc aaccgcaaaa tatttctttt actctaatat catgaacttc ttcaaaacag
     4681 aaattacact tgcaaatgga gagattcgca aacgccctct aatcgaaact aatggggaaa
     4741 ctggagaaat tgtctgggat aaagggcgag attttgccac agtgcgcaaa gtattgtcca
     4801 tgccccaagt caatattgtc aagaaaacag aagtacagac aggcggattc tccaaggagt
     4861 caattttacc aaaaagaaat tcggacaagc ttattgctcg taaaaaagac tgggatccaa
     4921 aaaaatatgg tggttttgat agtccaacgg tagcttattc agtcctagtg gttgctaagg
     4981 tggaaaaagg gaaatcgaag aagttaaaat ccgttaaaga gttactaggg atcacaatta
     5041 tggaaagaag ttcctttgaa aaaaatccga ttgacttttt agaagctaaa ggatataagg
     5101 aagttaaaaa agacttaatc attaaactac ctaaatatag tctttttgag ttagaaaacg
     5161 gtcgtaaacg gatgctggct agtgccggag aattacaaaa aggaaatgag ctggctctgc
     5221 caagcaaata tgtgaatttt ttatatttag ctagtcatta tgaaaagttg aagggtagtc
     5281 cagaagataa cgaacaaaaa caattgtttg tggagcagca taagcattat ttagatgaga
     5341 ttattgagca aatcagtgaa ttttctaagc gtgttatttt agcagatgcc aatttagata
     5401 aagttcttag tgcatataac aaacatagag acaaaccaat acgtgaacaa gcagaaaata
     5461 ttattcattt atttacgttg acgaatcttg gagctcccgc tgcttttaaa tattttgata
     5521 caacaattga tcgtaaacga tatacgtcta caaaagaagt tttagatgcc actcttatcc
     5581 atcaatccat cactggtctt tatgaaacac gcattgattt gagtcagcta ggaggtgact
     5641 aataacattg gaagtggata acggatccgc gatcgcggcg cgccacctgg tggccggccg
     5701 gtaccacgcg tgcgctctga tccggctgct aacaaagccc gaaaggaagc tgagttggct
     5761 gctgccaccg ctgagcaata actagcataa ccccttgggg cctctaaacg ggtcttgagg
     5821 ggttttttgc tgaaaggagg aactatatcc ggatatccac aggacgggtg tggtcgccat
     5881 gatcgcgtag tcgatagtgg ctccaagtag cgaagcgagc aggactgggc ggcggccaaa
     5941 gcggtcggac agtgctccga gaacgggtgc gcatagaaat tgcatcaacg catatagcgc
     6001 tagcagcacg ccatagtgac tggcgatgct gtcggaatgg acgatatccc gcaagaggcc
     6061 cggcagtacc ggcataacca agcctatgcc tacagcatcc agggtgacgg tgccgaggat
     6121 gacgatgagc gcattgttag atttcataca cggtgcctga ctgcgttagc aatttaactg
     6181 tgataaacta ccgcattaaa gcttatcgat gataagctgt caaacatgag aattcttgaa
     6241 gacgaaaggg cctcgtgata cgcctatttt tataggttaa tgtcatgata ataatggttt
     6301 cttagacgtc aggtggcact tttcggggaa atgtgcgcgg aacccctatt tgtttatttt
     6361 tctaaataca ttcaaatatg tatccgctca tgagacaata accctgataa atgcttcaat
     6421 aacattgaaa aaggaagagt atgagtattc aacatttccg tgtcgccctt attccctttt
     6481 ttgcggcatt ttgccttcct gtttttgctc acccagaaac gctggtgaaa gtaaaagatg
     6541 ctgaagatca gttgggtgca cgagtgggtt acatcgaact ggatctcaac agcggtaaga
     6601 tccttgagag ttttcgcccc gaagaacgtt ttccaatgat gagcactttt aaagttctgc
     6661 tatgtggcgc ggtattatcc cgtgttgacg ccgggcaaga gcaactcggt cgccgcatac
     6721 actattctca gaatgacttg gttgagtact caccagtcac agaaaagcat cttacggatg
     6781 gcatgacagt aagagaatta tgcagtgctg ccataaccat gagtgataac actgcggcca
     6841 acttacttct gacaacgatc ggaggaccga aggagctaac cgcttttttg cacaacatgg
     6901 gggatcatgt aactcgcctt gatcgttggg aaccggagct gaatgaagcc ataccaaacg
     6961 acgagcgtga caccacgatg cctgcagcaa tggcaacaac gttgcgcaaa ctattaactg
     7021 gcgaactact tactctagct tcccggcaac aattaataga ctggatggag gcggataaag
     7081 ttgcaggacc acttctgcgc tcggcccttc cggctggctg gtttattgct gataaatctg
     7141 gagccggtga gcgtgggtct cgcggtatca ttgcagcact ggggccagat ggtaagccct
     7201 cccgtatcgt agttatctac acgacgggga gtcaggcaac tatggatgaa cgaaatagac
     7261 agatcgctga gataggtgcc tcactgatta agcattggta actgtcagac caagtttact
     7321 catatatact ttagattgat ttaaaacttc atttttaatt taaaaggatc taggtgaaga
     7381 tcctttttga taatctcatg accaaaatcc cttaacgtga gttttcgttc cactgagcgt
     7441 cagaccccgt agaaaagatc aaaggatctt cttgagatcc tttttttctg cgcgtaatct
     7501 gctgcttgca aacaaaaaaa ccaccgctac cagcggtggt ttgtttgccg gatcaagagc
     7561 taccaactct ttttccgaag gtaactggct tcagcagagc gcagatacca aatactgtcc
     7621 ttctagtgta gccgtagtta ggccaccact tcaagaactc tgtagcaccg cctacatacc
     7681 tcgctctgct aatcctgtta ccagtggctg ctgccagtgg cgataagtcg tgtcttaccg
     7741 ggttggactc aagacgatag ttaccggata aggcgcagcg gtcgggctga acggggggtt
     7801 cgtgcacaca gcccagcttg gagcgaacga cctacaccga actgagatac ctacagcgtg
     7861 agctatgaga aagcgccacg cttcccgaag ggagaaaggc ggacaggtat ccggtaagcg
     7921 gcagggtcgg aacaggagag cgcacgaggg agcttccagg gggaaacgcc tggtatcttt
     7981 atagtcctgt cgggtttcgc cacctctgac ttgagcgtcg atttttgtga tgctcgtcag
     8041 gggggcggag cctatggaaa aacgccagca acgcggcctt tttacggttc ctggcctttt
     8101 gctggccttt tgctcacatg ttctttcctg cgttatcccc tgattctgtg gataaccgta
     8161 ttaccgcctt tgagtgagct gataccgctc gccgcagccg aacgaccgag cgcagcgagt
     8221 cagtgagcga ggaagcggaa gagcgcctga tgcggtattt tctccttacg catctgtgcg
     8281 gtatttcaca ccgcaatggt gcactctcag tacaatctgc tctgatgccg catagttaag
     8341 ccagtataca ctccgctatc gctacgtgac tgggtcatgg ctgcgccccg acacccgcca
     8401 acacccgctg acgcgccctg acgggcttgt ctgctcccgg catccgctta cagacaagct
     8461 gtgaccgtct ccgggagctg catgtgtcag aggttttcac cgtcatcacc gaaacgcgcg
     8521 aggcagctgc ggtaaagctc atcagcgtgg tcgtgaagcg attcacagat gtctgcctgt
     8581 tcatccgcgt ccagctcgtt gagtttctcc agaagcgtta atgtctggct tctgataaag
     8641 cgggccatgt taagggcggt tttttcctgt ttggtcactg atgcctccgt gtaaggggga
     8701 tttctgttca tgggggtaat gataccgatg aaacgagaga ggatgctcac gatacgggtt
     8761 actgatgatg aacatgcccg gttactggaa cgttgtgagg gtaaacaact ggcggtatgg
     8821 atgcggcggg accagagaaa aatcactcag ggtcaatgcc agcgcttcgt taatacagat
     8881 gtaggtgttc cacagggtag ccagcagcat cctgcgatgc agatccggaa cataatggtg
     8941 cagggcgctg acttccgcgt ttccagactt tacgaaacac ggaaaccgaa gaccattcat
     9001 gttgttgctc aggtcgcaga cgttttgcag cagcagtcgc ttcacgttcg ctcgcgtatc
     9061 ggtgattcat tctgctaacc agtaaggcaa ccccgccagc ctagccgggt cctcaacgac
     9121 aggagcacga tcatgcgcac ccgtggccag gacccaacgc tgcccgagat gcgccgcgtg
     9181 cggctgctgg agatggcgga cgcgatggat atgttctgcc aagggttggt ttgcgcattc
     9241 acagttctcc gcaagaattg attggctcca attcttggag tggtgaatcc gttagcgagg
     9301 tgccgccggc ttccattcag gtcgaggtgg cccggctcca tgcaccgcga cgcaacgcgg
     9361 ggaggcagac aaggtatagg gcggcgccta caatccatgc caacccgttc catgtgctcg
     9421 ccgaggcggc ataaatcgcc gtgacgatca gcggtccaat gatcgaagtt aggctggtaa
     9481 gagccgcgag cgatccttga agctgtccct gatggtcgtc atctacctgc ctggacagca
     9541 tggcctgcaa cgcgggcatc ccgatgccgc cggaagcgag aagaatcata atggggaagg
     9601 ccatccagcc tcgcgtcgcg aacgccagca agacgtagcc cagcgcgtcg gccgccatgc
     9661 cggcgataat ggcctgcttc tcgccgaaac gtttggtggc gggaccagtg acgaaggctt
     9721 gagcgagggc gtgcaagatt ccgaataccg caagcgacag gccgatcatc gtcgcgctcc
     9781 agcgaaagcg gtcctcgccg aaaatgaccc agagcgctgc cggcacctgt cctacgagtt
     9841 gcatgataaa gaagacagtc ataagtgcgg cgacgatagt catgccccgc gcccaccgga
     9901 aggagctgac tgggttgaag gctctcaagg gcatcggtcg acgctctccc ttatgcgact
     9961 cctgcattag gaagcagccc agtagtaggt tgaggccgtt gagcaccgcc gccgcaagga
    10021 atggtgcatg caaggagatg gcgcccaaca gtcccccggc cacggggcct gcc
//
